Addgene plasmid #59668: pGEM-T Dmel Or65a
Purpose: Probe for Drosophila melanogaster Or65a expression
Depositing lab: Richard Axel & Leslie Vosshall. Depositing organization: Columbia University. Publication: A spatial map of olfactory receptor expression in the Drosophila antenna. Vosshall LB, Amrein H, Morozov PS, Rzhetsky A, Axel R. Cell. 1999 Mar 5;96(5):725-36. 10.1016/S0092-8674(00)80582-6 PubMed 10089887.
Backbone
  Vector backbone: pGEM-T
  Backbone manufacturer: Promega
  Backbone size w/o insert (bp): 3000
  Vector type: Bacterial Expression
Growth in bacteria
  Bacterial resistance: Ampicillin, 100 μg/mL
  Growth temperature: 37°C
  Growth strain: DH5alpha
  Copy number: High Copy
Gene/Insert
  Gene/Insert name: Or65a
  Species: D. melanogaster (fly)
  Insert size (bp): 500
  Entrez Gene: Or65a (a.k.a. Dmel_CG32401, 65a, CG32401, DOR66, Dmel\CG32401, LU27.2)
  Cloning method: Unknown
  Sequencing primers: 5′ M13-F20; 3′ M13-Rev
Terms and licenses: Academic/Nonprofit Terms; Industry Terms: Not Available to Industry
Depositor comments: source: cDNA
How to cite: pGEM-T Dmel Or65a was a gift from Richard Axel & Leslie Vosshall (Addgene plasmid # 59668 ; http://n2t.net/addgene:59668 ; RRID:Addgene_59668)
