[The description below was written by a language model from this plasmid's Addgene catalogue record.]
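Description:
pGEM-T Dmel Or65a is a small bacterial cloning plasmid built on the Promega pGEM-T backbone (about 3 kb without insert), a vector designed for direct TA cloning of PCR products. It is maintained at high copy number in E. coli and selected with ampicillin. Although the repository classifies it as a bacterial expression vector, nothing in the record suggests that it is meant to produce protein. Its stated role is to serve as a template source for a nucleic acid probe.

The insert is a fragment of roughly 500 bp from the Drosophila melanogaster odorant receptor gene Or65a (also known as CG32401 or DOR66), which the depositor notes was derived from cDNA. At that size it is likely a partial rather than full-length coding sequence, though the record does not specify which region of the transcript is covered, the orientation of the fragment, or how it was cloned. No feature table is provided. As general background, the pGEM-T cloning site is flanked by opposing T7 and SP6 phage RNA polymerase promoters and sits within a lacZ alpha region, an arrangement that allows in vitro transcription of sense or antisense RNA from a linearised template. The M13 forward and reverse primer sites listed for sequencing flank this region.

The construct is intended for detecting Or65a expression in the fly, typically by generating labelled riboprobes for RNA in situ hybridisation. This fits the associated work, which mapped the spatial distribution of olfactory receptor transcripts in the Drosophila antenna.
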