>Addgene plasmid #59668 | pGEM-T Dmel Or65a | addgene partial sequence | sequence record 96971 | M13pUC-Fwd 5'-CCCAGTCACGACGTTGTAAAACG-3'
TGTAATACGACTCACTATAGGGCGAATTGGGCCCGACGTCGCATGCTCCCGGCCGCCATGGCCGCGGGAT
TTTGGACCAGAATGACAGGTGACCCAGAGTCATTAACATAATAATCATATACTCGGCTGCAACTTGGGGA
TTCCTCTTGGCTGCCAGCACTTCGAAAAGTGACAATGAGACGAGCAGAAAGTTAATCAACATTTGCATGA
TAAAAGCTCCATTGAATATATGGTTGCAGCGATCTGTAAGTAGTATGATTTGCTGATGGAACTTGGTCAT
TCGACAAAGCTCTCTGTACAGCATATCTTCATCGCCCAGGCAAAGTTCCTGAAGATTTCTTAGTTCGATG
CATAAAACCCTTAGAGCAGAAGTTAGCTCAAAAAATAAAGACACACCCATATTCTCAACAACACCAAGCC
AAATCAGGAAGTACAACATCGTGGTGCTTTGGGATACAAAGATGATGATATAGGCAATCGGATGTTTCGA
TGGATCGTGAAGTTGAAAGGGCCAAGAGACGTGAAAGGGTAATGTCTGCGATTCAATCCAAAATGGTGTG
GATATTTTTATCAGCATAAAAAGTATGAGAAAGCTGAACCAGGTAATGATCAAGGCCATAAACAATAGGA
AATGCAAACGCTTGGTTTCTTGCACTTCCTTTGTTGCAGGAATCACTAGTGCGGCCGCCTGCAGGTCGAC
CATATGGGAGAGCTCCCAACGCGTTGGATGCATAGCTTGAGTATTCTATAGTGTCACCTAAATAGCTTGG
CGTAATCATGGTCATAGCTGTTTCCTGTGTGAAATTGTTATCCGCTCACAATTCCACACAACATACGAGC
CGGAAGCATAAAGTGTAAAGCCTGGGGTGCCTAATGAGTGAGCTAACTCACATTAATTGCGTTGCGCTCA
CTGCCCGCTTTCCAGTCGGGAAACCTGTCGTGCCAGCTGCATTAATGAATCGGCCAACGCGCGGGGAGAG
GCGGTTTGCGTATTGGGCGCTCTTCCGCTTCCTCGCTCACTGACTCGCTGCGCTCGGTCGTTCGGCTGCG
GCGAGCGGTATCAGCTCACTCAAAGGCGGTAATACGGT
