>Addgene plasmid #59668 | pGEM-T Dmel Or65a | addgene partial sequence | sequence record 96972 | M13pUC-Rev 5'-AGCGGATAACAATTTCACACAGG-3'
TGACCATGATTACGCCAAGCTATTTAGGTGACACTATAGAATACTCAAGCTATGCATCCAACGCGTTGGG
AGCTCTCCCATATGGTCGACCTGCAGGCGGCCGCACTAGTGATTCCTGCAACAAAGGAAGTGCAAGAAAC
CAAGCGTTTGCATTTCCTATTGTTTATGGCCTTGATCATTACCTGGTTCAGCTTTCTCATACTTTTTATG
CTGATAAAAATATCCACACCATTTTGGATTGAATCGCAGACATTACCCTTTCACGTCTCTTGGCCCTTTC
AACTTCACGATCCATCGAAACATCCGATTGCCTATATCATCATCTTTGTATCCCAAAGCACCACGATGTT
GTACTTCCTGATTTGGCTTGGTGTTGTTGAGAATATGGGTGTGTCTTTATTTTTTGAGCTAACTTCTGCT
CTAAGGGTTTTATGCATCGAACTAAGAAATCTTCAGGAACTTTGCCTGGGCGATGAAGATATGCTGTACA
GAGAGCTTTGTCGAATGACCAAGTTCCATCAGCAAATCATACTACTTACAGATCGCTGCAACCATATATT
CAATGGAGCTTTTATCATGCAAATGTTGATTAACTTTCTGCTCGTCTCATTGTCACTTTTCGAAGTGCTG
GCAGCCAAGAGGAATCCCCAAGTTGCAGCCGAGTATATGATTATTATGTTAATGACTCTGGGTCACCTGT
CATTCTGGTCCAAAATCCCGCGGCCATGGCGGCCGGGAGCATGCGACGTCGGGCCCAATTCGCCCTATAG
TGAGTCGTATTACAATTCACTGGCCGTCGTTTTACAACGTCGTGACTGGGAAAACCCTGGCGTTACCCAA
CTTAATCGCCTTGCAGCACATCCCCCTTTCGCCAGCTGGCGTAATAGCGAAGAGGCCCGCACCGATCGCC
CTTCCCAACAGTTGCGCAGCCTGAATGGCGAATGG
[124 nt withheld, positions 946-1069]
CGCCGGCTTTCC
